>Addgene plasmid #111927 | CeNL(Ca2+)_19μ-pcDNA3 | depositor partial sequence | sequence record 210491 | CeNL(Ca2+)_19μ-pcDNA3 sequence 1779 bps
ATGGTGAGCAAGGGCGAGGAGCTGTTCACCGGGGTGGTGCCCATCCTGGTCGAGCTGGACGGCGACGTAA
ACGGCCACAAGTTCAGCGTGTCCGGCGAGGGCGAGGGCGATGCCACCTACGGCAAGCTGACCCTGAAGTT
CATCTGCACCACCGGCAAGCTGCCCGTGCCCTGGCCCACCCTCGTGACCACCCTGTCCTGGGGCGTGCAG
TGCTTCGCCCGCTACCCCGACCACATGAAGCAGCACGACTTCTTCAAGTCCGCCATGCCCGAAGGCTACG
TCCAGGAGCGCACCATCTTCTTCAAGGACGACGGCAACTACAAGACCCGCGCCGAGGTGAAGTTCGAGGG
CGACACCCTGGTGAACCGCATCGAGCTGAAGGGCATCGACTTCAAGGAGGACGGCAACATCCTGGGGCAC
AAGCTGGAGTACAACTACTTTAGCGACAACGTCTATATCACCGCCGACAAGCAGAAGAACGGCATCAAGG
CCAACTTCAAGATCCGCCACAACATCGAGGACGGCGGCGTGCAGCTCGCCGACCACTACCAGCAGAACAC
CCCCATCGGCGACGGCCCCGTGCTGCTGCCCGACAACCACTACCTGAGCACCCAGTCCAAGCTGAGCAAA
GACCCCAACGAGAAGCGCGATCACATGGTCCTGCTGGAGTTCGTGACCGCCGCCGGGATCACTCTCGGCA
TGGACGAGCTGTACAAGGGTACCGTCTTCACACTCGAAGATTTCGTTGGGGACTGGCGACAGACAGCCGG
CTACAACCTGGACCAAGTCCTTGAACAGGGAGGTGTGTCCAGTTTGTTTCAGAATCTCGGGGTGTCCGTA
ACTCCGATCCAAAGGATTGTCCTGAGCGGTGAAAATGGGCTGAAGATCGACATCCATGTCATCATCCCGT
ATGAAGGTCCATGGATGCATGACCAACTGACAGAAGAGCAGATTGCAGAGTTCAAAGAAGCCTTCTCATT
ATTCGACAAGGATGGGGACGGCACCATCACCACAAAGGAACTTGGCACCGTTATGAGGTCGCTTGGACAA
AACCCAACGGAAGCAGAATTGCAGGATATGATCAATGAAGTCGATGCTGATGGCAATGGAACGATTTACT
TTCCTGATTTTCTTACTATGATGGCTAGAAAAATGAAGGACACAGACAGCGAAGAGGAAATCCGAGAAGC
ATTCCGTGTTTGGGACAAGGATGGGAACGGCTACATCAGCGCTGCTGATTTACGTCACGTCATGACAAAC
CTCGGGGAGAAGTTAACAGATGAAGAAGTTGATGAAATGATAAGGGAAGCAGATATCGATGGTGAAGGCC
AAGTAAACTATGAAGAGTTTGTACAAATGATGACAGCAAAGGGGGGGAAGAGGCGCTGGAAGAAAAACTT
CATTGCCGTCAGCGCTGCCAACCGGTTCAAGAAGATCTCCAGCTCCGGGGCACTGGAGCTCCTGAGCGGC
GACCAAATGGGCCAGATCGAAAAAATTTTTAAGGTGGTGTACCCTGTGGATGATCATCACTTTAAGGTGA
TCCTGCACTATGGCACACTGGTAATCGACGGGGTTACGCCGAACATGATCGACTATTTCGGACGGCCGTA
TGAAGGCATCGCCGTGTTCGACGGCAAAAAGATCACTGTAACAGGGACCCTGTGGAACGGCAACAAAATT
ATCGACGAGCGCCTGATCAACCCCGACGGCTCCCTGCTGTTCCGAGTAACCATCAACGGAGTGACCGGCT
GGCGGCTGTGCGAACGCATTCTGGCGTAA
