[The description below was written by a language model from this plasmid's Addgene catalogue record.]
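Description:
CeNL(Ca2+)_19μ-pcDNA3 is a mammalian expression plasmid of about 7.2 kb built on the Invitrogen pcDNA3 backbone. It is propagated as a high-copy plasmid in E. coli under ampicillin selection. It also carries a neomycin resistance marker, so transfected mammalian cells can be selected with G418 if stable expression is wanted. No feature table accompanies the record, so other backbone elements such as origins and polyadenylation signals are not itemised, although they would be expected to follow the standard pcDNA3 layout.

The payload is a synthetic open reading frame of roughly 1.8 kb, cloned between BamHI and EcoRI sites (both retained) and driven by the CMV promoter for strong constitutive expression in mammalian cells. It encodes CeNL(Ca2+)_19μ, a cyan-emitting, bright bioluminescent calcium indicator described as having intermediate affinity. The name indicates a cyan enhanced Nano-lantern type sensor, a design that generally pairs a luciferase with a fluorescent protein so that energy transfer increases brightness and sets the emission colour. The record itself does not list the individual domains beyond a calmodulin (CaM) sensing module. That CaM portion carries four substitutions, E67D, F92W, E104D and D133E, which presumably tune calcium binding towards the affinity implied by the "19μ" designation.

The associated work concerns bioluminescent calcium indicators for the endoplasmic reticulum and multicolour calcium imaging in single living cells. This fits use of the construct for luminescence-based calcium imaging without excitation light, including alongside indicators of other colours. The record mentions no organelle-targeting signal for this construct.
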