Addgene plasmid #111927: CeNL(Ca2+)_19μ-pcDNA3
Purpose: Cyan color bright luminescent calcium indicator with intermediate affinity
Depositing lab: Takeharu Nagai. Depositing organization: The University of Osaka. Publication: Bioluminescent Low-Affinity Ca(2+) Indicator for ER with Multicolor Calcium Imaging in Single Living Cells. Hossain MN, Suzuki K, Iwano M, Matsuda T, Nagai T. ACS Chem Biol. 2018 Mar 9. doi: 10.1021/acschembio.7b01014. PubMed 29494125.
Backbone
  Vector backbone: pcDNA3
  Backbone manufacturer: Invitrogen
  Backbone size w/o insert (bp): 5400
  Total vector size (bp): 7179
  Vector type: Mammalian Expression
  Selectable markers: Neomycin (select with G418)
Growth in bacteria
  Bacterial resistance: Ampicillin, 100 μg/mL
  Growth temperature: 37°C
  Growth strain: DH5alpha
  Copy number: High Copy
Gene/Insert
  Gene/Insert name: CeNL(Ca2+)_19μ
  Species: Synthetic
  Insert size (bp): 1779
  Mutation: E67D, F92W, E104D, D133E at CaM
  GenBank ID: LC334052
  Promoter: CMV
  Cloning method: Restriction Enzyme; 5′ cloning site BamHI (not destroyed); 3′ cloning site EcoRI (not destroyed)
  Sequencing primers: 5′ TTGGATCCGATGGTGAGCAAGGGCGAGGAG; 3′ ATGCTCGAGTTACGCCAGAATGCGTTCGCACAG
Terms and licenses: Academic/Nonprofit Terms; Industry Terms: Not Available to Industry
How to cite: CeNL(Ca2+)_19μ-pcDNA3 was a gift from Takeharu Nagai (Addgene plasmid # 111927 ; http://n2t.net/addgene:111927 ; RRID:Addgene_111927)
