LOCUS       Exported 7200 bp ds-DNA circular SYN 13-MAY-2021
DEFINITION  Cyan color bright luminescent calcium indicator with intermediate
            affinity.
ACCESSION   .
VERSION     .
KEYWORDS    CeNL(Ca2+)_19u-pcDNA3
SOURCE      synthetic DNA construct
  ORGANISM  synthetic DNA construct
REFERENCE   1 (bases 1 to 7200)
  AUTHORS   Hossain MN, Suzuki K, Iwano M, Matsuda T, Nagai T
  TITLE     Bioluminescent Low-Affinity Ca(2+) Indicator for ER with Multicolor
            Calcium Imaging in Single Living Cells.
  JOURNAL   ACS Chem Biol. 2018 Mar 9. doi: 10.1021/acschembio.7b01014.
  PUBMED    29494125
REFERENCE   2 (bases 1 to 7200)
  AUTHORS   .
  TITLE     Direct Submission
  JOURNAL   Exported May 13, 2021 from SnapGene Server 1.1.58
            http://www.snapgene.com
FEATURES             Location/Qualifiers
     source          1..7200
                     /organism="synthetic DNA construct"
                     /mol_type="other DNA"
     enhancer        151..530
                     /label=CMV enhancer
                     /note="human cytomegalovirus immediate early enhancer"
     promoter        531..734
                     /label=CMV promoter
                     /note="human cytomegalovirus (CMV) immediate early
                     promoter"
     primer_bind     685..705
                     /label=CMV-F
                     /note="Human CMV immediate early promoter, forward primer"
     primer_bind     779..798
                     /label=T7
                     /note="T7 promoter, forward primer"
     promoter        779..797
                     /label=T7 promoter
                     /note="promoter for bacteriophage T7 RNA polymerase"
     CDS             830..1546
                     /codon_start=1
                     /product="enhanced monomeric variant of CFP (Goedhart et
                     al., 2012)"
                     /label=mTurquoise2
                     /note="mammalian codon-optimized"
                     /translation="MVSKGEELFTGVVPILVELDGDVNGHKFSVSGEGEGDATYGKLTL
                     KFICTTGKLPVPWPTLVTTLSWGVQCFARYPDHMKQHDFFKSAMPEGYVQERTIFFKDD
                     GNYKTRAEVKFEGDTLVNRIELKGIDFKEDGNILGHKLEYNYFSDNVYITADKQKNGIK
                     ANFKIRHNIEDGGVQLADHYQQNTPIGDGPVLLPDNHYLSTQSKLSKDPNEKRDHMVLL
                     EFVTAAGITLGMDELYK"
     primer_bind     complement(875..896)
                     /label=EGFP-N
                     /note="EGFP, reverse primer"
     primer_bind     complement(1136..1155)
                     /label=EXFP-R
                     /note="For distinguishing EGFP variants, reverse primer"
     primer_bind     1483..1504
                     /label=EGFP-C
                     /note="EGFP, forward primer"
     CDS             2207..2284
                     /codon_start=1
                     /product="calmodulin-binding peptide"
                     /label=CBP
                     /note="derived from skeletal muscle myosin light chain
                     kinase; binds calmodulin with nanomolar affinity in the
                     presence of calcium"
                     /translation="KRRWKKNFIAVSAANRFKKISSSGAL"
     promoter        complement(2669..2687)
                     /label=SP6 promoter
                     /note="promoter for bacteriophage SP6 RNA polymerase"
     primer_bind     complement(2670..2687)
                     /label=SP6
                     /note="SP6 promoter, forward primer"
     primer_bind     complement(2707..2724)
                     /label=BGH-rev
                     /note="Bovine growth hormone terminator, reverse primer.
                     Also called BGH reverse"
     polyA_signal    2713..2937
                     /label=bGH poly(A) signal
                     /note="bovine growth hormone polyadenylation signal"
     rep_origin      2983..3411
                     /direction=RIGHT
                     /label=f1 ori
                     /note="f1 bacteriophage origin of replication; arrow
                     indicates direction of (+) strand synthesis"
     primer_bind     complement(3070..3089)
                     /label=F1ori-R
                     /note="F1 origin, reverse primer"
     primer_bind     3280..3301
                     /label=F1ori-F
                     /note="F1 origin, forward primer"
     primer_bind     complement(3420..3440)
                     /label=pBABE 3'
                     /note="SV40 enhancer, reverse primer for pBABE vectors"
     promoter        3425..3754
                     /label=SV40 promoter
                     /note="SV40 enhancer and early promoter"
     rep_origin      3605..3740
                     /label=SV40 ori
                     /note="SV40 origin of replication"
     primer_bind     3667..3686
                     /label=SV40pro-F
                     /note="SV40 promoter/origin, forward primer"
     CDS             3821..4615
                     /codon_start=1
                     /gene="aph(3')-II (or nptII)"
                     /product="aminoglycoside phosphotransferase from Tn5"
                     /label=NeoR/KanR
                     /note="confers resistance to neomycin, kanamycin, and G418
                     (Geneticin(R))"
                     /translation="MIEQDGLHAGSPAAWVERLFGYDWAQQTIGCSDAAVFRLSAQGRP
                     VLFVKTDLSGALNELQDEAARLSWLATTGVPCAAVLDVVTEAGRDWLLLGEVPGQDLLS
                     SHLAPAEKVSIMADAMRRLHTLDPATCPFDHQAKHRIERARTRMEAGLVDQDDLDEEHQ
                     GLAPAELFARLKARMPDGEDLVVTHGDACLPNIMVENGRFSGFIDCGRLGVADRYQDIA
                     LATRDIAEELGGEWADRFLVLYGIAAPDSQRIAFYRLLDEFF"
     primer_bind     complement(3875..3894)
                     /label=Neo-R
                     /note="Neomycin resistance gene, reverse primer"
     primer_bind     4485..4504
                     /label=Neo-F
                     /note="Neomycin resistance gene, forward primer"
     polyA_signal    4789..4910
                     /label=SV40 poly(A) signal
                     /note="SV40 polyadenylation signal"
     primer_bind     complement(4826..4845)
                     /label=SV40pA-R
                     /note="SV40 polyA, reverse primer"
     primer_bind     4880..4899
                     /label=EBV-rev
                     /note="SV40 polyA terminator, reverse primer"
     primer_bind     complement(4959..4975)
                     /label=M13 rev
                     /note="common sequencing primer, one of multiple similar
                     variants"
     primer_bind     complement(4959..4975)
                     /label=M13 Reverse
                     /note="In lacZ gene. Also called M13-rev"
     primer_bind     complement(4972..4994)
                     /label=M13/pUC Reverse
                     /note="In lacZ gene"
     protein_bind    4983..4999
                     /label=lac operator
                     /bound_moiety="lac repressor encoded by lacI"
                     /note="The lac repressor binds to the lac operator to
                     inhibit transcription in E. coli. This inhibition can be
                     relieved by adding lactose or
                     isopropyl-beta-D-thiogalactopyranoside (IPTG)."
     promoter        complement(5007..5037)
                     /label=lac promoter
                     /note="promoter for the E. coli lac operon"
     protein_bind    5052..5073
                     /label=CAP binding site
                     /bound_moiety="E. coli catabolite activator protein"
                     /note="CAP binding activates transcription in the presence
                     of cAMP."
     primer_bind     complement(5190..5207)
                     /label=L4440
                     /note="L4440 vector, forward primer"
     rep_origin      complement(5361..5949)
                     /direction=LEFT
                     /label=ori
                     /note="high-copy-number ColE1/pMB1/pBR322/pUC origin of
                     replication"
     primer_bind     complement(5441..5460)
                     /label=pBR322ori-F
                     /note="pBR322 origin, forward primer"
     CDS             complement(6120..6980)
                     /codon_start=1
                     /gene="bla"
                     /product="beta-lactamase"
                     /label=AmpR
                     /note="confers resistance to ampicillin, carbenicillin, and
                     related antibiotics"
                     /translation="MSIQHFRVALIPFFAAFCLPVFAHPETLVKVKDAEDQLGARVGYI
                     ELDLNSGKILESFRPEERFPMMSTFKVLLCGAVLSRIDAGQEQLGRRIHYSQNDLVEYS
                     PVTEKHLTDGMTVRELCSAAITMSDNTAANLLLTTIGGPKELTAFLHNMGDHVTRLDRW
                     EPELNEAIPNDERDTTMPVAMATTLRKLLTGELLTLASRQQLIDWMEADKVAGPLLRSA
                     LPAGWFIADKSGAGERGSRGIIAALGPDGKPSRIVVIYTTGSQATMDERNRQIAEIGAS
                     LIKHW"
     primer_bind     6743..6762
                     /label=Amp-R
                     /note="Ampicillin resistance gene, reverse primer"
     promoter        complement(6981..7085)
                     /gene="bla"
                     /label=AmpR promoter
     primer_bind     complement(7160..7179)
                     /label=pRS-marker
                     /note="pRS vectors, use to sequence yeast selectable
                     marker"
ORIGIN
        1 tccctgcttg tgtgttggag gtcgctgagt agtgcgcgag caaaatttaa gctacaacaa
       61 ggcaaggctt gaccgacaat tgcatgaaga atctgcttag ggttaggcgt tttgcgctgc
      121 ttcgcgatgt acgggccaga tatacgcgtt gacattgatt attgactagt tattaatagt
      181 aatcaattac ggggtcatta gttcatagcc catatatgga gttccgcgtt acataactta
      241 cggtaaatgg cccgcctggc tgaccgccca acgacccccg cccattgacg tcaataatga
      301 cgtatgttcc catagtaacg ccaataggga ctttccattg acgtcaatgg gtggagtatt
      361 tacggtaaac tgcccacttg gcagtacatc aagtgtatca tatgccaagt acgcccccta
      421 ttgacgtcaa tgacggtaaa tggcccgcct ggcattatgc ccagtacatg accttatggg
      481 actttcctac ttggcagtac atctacgtat tagtcatcgc tattaccatg gtgatgcggt
      541 tttggcagta catcaatggg cgtggatagc ggtttgactc acggggattt ccaagtctcc
      601 accccattga cgtcaatggg agtttgtttt ggcaccaaaa tcaacgggac tttccaaaat
      661 gtcgtaacaa ctccgcccca ttgacgcaaa tgggcggtag gcgtgtacgg tgggaggtct
      721 atataagcag agctctctgg ctaactagag aacccactgc ttactggctt atcgaaatta
      781 atacgactca ctatagggag acccaagctt ggtaccgagc tcggatccga tggtgagcaa
      841 gggcgaggag ctgttcaccg gggtggtgcc catcctggtc gagctggacg gcgacgtaaa
      901 cggccacaag ttcagcgtgt ccggcgaggg cgagggcgat gccacctacg gcaagctgac
      961 cctgaagttc atctgcacca ccggcaagct gcccgtgccc tggcccaccc tcgtgaccac
     1021 cctgtcctgg ggcgtgcagt gcttcgcccg ctaccccgac cacatgaagc agcacgactt
     1081 cttcaagtcc gccatgcccg aaggctacgt ccaggagcgc accatcttct tcaaggacga
     1141 cggcaactac aagacccgcg ccgaggtgaa gttcgagggc gacaccctgg tgaaccgcat
     1201 cgagctgaag ggcatcgact tcaaggagga cggcaacatc ctggggcaca agctggagta
     1261 caactacttt agcgacaacg tctatatcac cgccgacaag cagaagaacg gcatcaaggc
     1321 caacttcaag atccgccaca acatcgagga cggcggcgtg cagctcgccg accactacca
     1381 gcagaacacc cccatcggcg acggccccgt gctgctgccc gacaaccact acctgagcac
     1441 ccagtccaag ctgagcaaag accccaacga gaagcgcgat cacatggtcc tgctggagtt
     1501 cgtgaccgcc gccgggatca ctctcggcat ggacgagctg tacaagggta ccgtcttcac
     1561 actcgaagat ttcgttgggg actggcgaca gacagccggc tacaacctgg accaagtcct
     1621 tgaacaggga ggtgtgtcca gtttgtttca gaatctcggg gtgtccgtaa ctccgatcca
     1681 aaggattgtc ctgagcggtg aaaatgggct gaagatcgac atccatgtca tcatcccgta
     1741 tgaaggtcca tggatgcatg accaactgac agaagagcag attgcagagt tcaaagaagc
     1801 cttctcatta ttcgacaagg atggggacgg caccatcacc acaaaggaac ttggcaccgt
     1861 tatgaggtcg cttggacaaa acccaacgga agcagaattg caggatatga tcaatgaagt
     1921 cgatgctgat ggcaatggaa cgatttactt tcctgatttt cttactatga tggctagaaa
     1981 aatgaaggac acagacagcg aagaggaaat ccgagaagca ttccgtgttt gggacaagga
     2041 tgggaacggc tacatcagcg ctgctgattt acgtcacgtc atgacaaacc tcggggagaa
     2101 gttaacagat gaagaagttg atgaaatgat aagggaagca gatatcgatg gtgaaggcca
     2161 agtaaactat gaagagtttg tacaaatgat gacagcaaag ggggggaaga ggcgctggaa
     2221 gaaaaacttc attgccgtca gcgctgccaa ccggttcaag aagatctcca gctccggggc
     2281 actggagctc ctgagcggcg accaaatggg ccagatcgaa aaaattttta aggtggtgta
     2341 ccctgtggat gatcatcact ttaaggtgat cctgcactat ggcacactgg taatcgacgg
     2401 ggttacgccg aacatgatcg actatttcgg acggccgtat gaaggcatcg ccgtgttcga
     2461 cggcaaaaag atcactgtaa cagggaccct gtggaacggc aacaaaatta tcgacgagcg
     2521 cctgatcaac cccgacggct ccctgctgtt ccgagtaacc atcaacggag tgaccggctg
     2581 gcggctgtgc gaacgcattc tggcgtaaga attctgcaga tatccatcac actggcggcc
     2641 gctcgagcat gcatctagag ggccctattc tatagtgtca cctaaatgct agagctcgct
     2701 gatcagcctc gactgtgcct tctagttgcc agccatctgt tgtttgcccc tcccccgtgc
     2761 cttccttgac cctggaaggt gccactccca ctgtcctttc ctaataaaat gaggaaattg
     2821 catcgcattg tctgagtagg tgtcattcta ttctgggggg tggggtgggg caggacagca
     2881 agggggagga ttgggaagac aatagcaggc atgctgggga tgcggtgggc tctatggctt
     2941 ctgaggcgga aagaaccagc tggggctcta gggggtatcc ccnnnnnnnn nnnnnnnnnn
     3001 nnnnnnnnnn nnnnnnnnnn nnnnnnnnnn nnnnnnnnnn nnnnnnnnnn nnnnnnnnnn
     3061 nnnnnnnnnn nnnnnnnnnn nnnnnnnnnn nnnnnnnnnn nnnnnncnnn nnnnnnnnnn
     3121 nnnnnnnnnn nnnnnnnnnn nnnnnnnnnn nnnnnnnnnn nnnnnnnnnn nnnnnnnnnn
     3181 nnnnnnnnnn nnnnnnnnan nnnnnnnnnn nnnnnnnnnn nnnnnnnnnn nnnnnnnnnn
     3241 nnnnnnnncc tttgacgttg gagtccacgt tctttaatag tggactcttg ttccaaactg
     3301 gaacaacact caaccctatc tcggtctatt cttttgattt ataagggatt ttgccgattt
     3361 cggcctattg gttaaaaaat gagctgattt aacaaaaatt taacgcgaat taattctgtg
     3421 gaatgtgtgt cagttagggt gtggaaagtc cccaggctcc ccagcaggca gaagtatgca
     3481 aagcatgcat ctcaattagt cagcaaccag gtgtggaaag tccccaggct ccccagcagg
     3541 cagaagtatg caaagcatgc atctcaatta gtcagcaacc atagtcccgc ccctaactcc
     3601 gcccatcccg cccctaactc cgcccagttc cgcccattct ccgccccatg gctgactaat
     3661 tttttttatt tatgcagagg ccgaggccgc ctctgcctct gagctattcc agaagtagtg
     3721 aggaggcttt tttggaggcc taggcttttg caaaaagctc ccgggagctt gtatatccat
     3781 tttcggatct gatcaagaga caggatgagg atcgtttcgc atgattgaac aagatggatt
     3841 gcacgcaggt tctccggccg cttgggtgga gaggctattc ggctatgact gggcacaaca
     3901 gacaatcggc tgctctgatg ccgccgtgtt ccggctgtca gcgcaggggc gcccggttct
     3961 ttttgtcaag accgacctgt ccggtgccct gaatgaactg caggacgagg cagcgcggct
     4021 atcgtggctg gccacgacgg gcgttccttg cgcagctgtg ctcgacgttg tcactgaagc
     4081 gggaagggac tggctgctat tgggcgaagt gccggggcag gatctcctgt catctcacct
     4141 tgctcctgcc gagaaagtat ccatcatggc tgatgcaatg cggcggctgc atacgcttga
     4201 tccggctacc tgcccattcg accaccaagc gaaacatcgc atcgagcgag cacgtactcg
     4261 gatggaagcc ggtcttgtcg atcaggatga tctggacgaa gagcatcagg ggctcgcgcc
     4321 agccgaactg ttcgccaggc tcaaggcgcg catgcccgac ggcgaggatc tcgtcgtgac
     4381 ccatggcgat gcctgcttgc cgaatatcat ggtggaaaat ggccgctttt ctggattcat
     4441 cgactgtggc cggctgggtg tggcggaccg ctatcaggac atagcgttgg ctacccgtga
     4501 tattgctgaa gagcttggcg gcgaatgggc tgaccgcttc ctcgtgcttt acggtatcgc
     4561 cgctcccgat tcgcagcgca tcgccttcta tcgccttctt gacgagttct tctgagcggg
     4621 actctggggt tcgaaatgac cgaccaagcg acgcccaacc tgccatcacg agatttcgat
     4681 tccaccgccg ccttctatga aaggttgggc ttcggaatcg ttttccggga cgccggctgg
     4741 atgatcctcc agcgcgggga tctcatgctg gagttcttcg cccaccccaa cttgtttatt
     4801 gcagcttata atggttacaa ataaagcaat agcatcacaa atttcacaaa taaagcattt
     4861 ttttcactgc attctagttg tggtttgtcc aaactcatca atgtatctta tcatgtctgt
     4921 ataccgtcga cctctagcta gagcttggcg taatcatggt catagctgtt tcctgtgtga
     4981 aattgttatc cgctcacaat tccacacaac atacgagccg gaagcataaa gtgtaaagcc
     5041 tggggtgcct aatgagtgag ctaactcaca ttaattgcgt tgcgctcact gcccgctttc
     5101 cagtcgggaa acctgtcgtg ccagctgcat taatgaatcg gccaacgcgc ggggagaggc
     5161 ggtttgcgta ttgggcgctc ttccgcttcc tcgctcactg actcgctgcg ctcggtcgtt
     5221 cggctgcggc gagcggtatc agctcactca aaggcggtaa tacggttatc cacagaatca
     5281 ggggataacg caggaaagaa catgtgagca aaaggccagc aaaaggccag gaaccgtaaa
     5341 aaggccgcgt tgctggcgtt tttccatagg ctccgccccc ctgacgagca tcacaaaaat
     5401 cgacgctcaa gtcagaggtg gcgaaacccg acaggactat aaagatacca ggcgtttccc
     5461 cctggaagct ccctcgtgcg ctctcctgtt ccgaccctgc cgcttaccgg atacctgtcc
     5521 gcctttctcc cttcgggaag cgtggcgctt tctcatagct cacgctgtag gtatctcagt
     5581 tcggtgtagg tcgttcgctc caagctgggc tgtgtgcacg aaccccccgt tcagcccgac
     5641 cgctgcgcct tatccggtaa ctatcgtctt gagtccaacc cggtaagaca cgacttatcg
     5701 ccactggcag cagccactgg taacaggatt agcagagcga ggtatgtagg cggtgctaca
     5761 gagttcttga agtggtggcc taactacggc tacactagaa gaacagtatt tggtatctgc
     5821 gctctgctga agccagttac cttcggaaaa agagttggta gctcttgatc cggcaaacaa
     5881 accaccgctg gtagcggtgg tttttttgtt tgcaagcagc agattacgcg cagaaaaaaa
     5941 ggatctcaag aagatccttt gatcttttct acggggtctg acgctcagtg gaacgaaaac
     6001 tcacgttaag ggattttggt catgagatta tcaaaaagga tcttcaccta gatcctttta
     6061 aattaaaaat gaagttttaa atcaatctaa agtatatatg agtaaacttg gtctgacagt
     6121 taccaatgct taatcagtga ggcacctatc tcagcgatct gtctatttcg ttcatccata
     6181 gttgcctgac tccccgtcgt gtagataact acgatacggg agggcttacc atctggcccc
     6241 agtgctgcaa tgataccgcg agacccacgc tcaccggctc cagatttatc agcaataaac
     6301 cagccagccg gaagggccga gcgcagaagt ggtcctgcaa ctttatccgc ctccatccag
     6361 tctattaatt gttgccggga agctagagta agtagttcgc cagttaatag tttgcgcaac
     6421 gttgttgcca ttgctacagg catcgtggtg tcacgctcgt cgtttggtat ggcttcattc
     6481 agctccggtt cccaacgatc aaggcgagtt acatgatccc ccatgttgtg caaaaaagcg
     6541 gttagctcct tcggtcctcc gatcgttgtc agaagtaagt tggccgcagt gttatcactc
     6601 atggttatgg cagcactgca taattctctt actgtcatgc catccgtaag atgcttttct
     6661 gtgactggtg agtactcaac caagtcattc tgagaatagt gtatgcggcg accgagttgc
     6721 tcttgcccgg cgtcaatacg ggataatacc gcgccacata gcagaacttt aaaagtgctc
     6781 atcattggaa aacgttcttc ggggcgaaaa ctctcaagga tcttaccgct gttgagatcc
     6841 agttcgatgt aacccactcg tgcacccaac tgatcttcag catcttttac tttcaccagc
     6901 gtttctgggt gagcaaaaac aggaaggcaa aatgccgcaa aaaagggaat aagggcgaca
     6961 cggaaatgtt gaatactcat actcttcctt tttcaatatt attgaagcat ttatcagggt
     7021 tattgtctca tgagcggata catatttgaa tgtatttaga aaaataaaca aataggggtt
     7081 ccgcgcacat ttccccgaaa agtgccacct gacgtcgacg gatcgggaga tctcccgatc
     7141 ccctatggtg cactctcagt acaatctgct ctgatgccgc atagttaagc cagtatctgc
//
